>Addgene plasmid #52306 | EGR-1 TurboRFP | addgene full sequence | sequence record 322920 | Addgene NGS Result
TTGAGATCCTTTTTTTCTGCGCGTAATCTGCTGCTTGCAAACAAAAAAACCACCGCTACCAGCGGTGGTT
TGTTTGCCGGATCAAGAGCTACCAACTCTTTTTCCGAAGGTAACTGGCTTCAGCAGAGCGCAGATACCAA
ATACTGTTCTTCTAGTGTAGCCGTAGTTAGGCCACCACTTCAAGAACTCTGTAGCACCGCCTACATACCT
CGCTCTGCTAATCCTGTTACCAGTGGCTGCTGCCAGTGGCGATAAGTCGTGTCTTACCGGGTTGGACTCA
AGACGATAGTTACCGGATAAGGCGCAGCGGTCGGGCTGAACGGGGGGTTCGTGCACACAGCCCAGCTTGG
AGCGAACGACCTACACCGAACTGAGATACCTACAGCGTGAGCTATGAGAAAGCGCCACGCTTCCCGAAGG
GAGAAAGGCGGACAGGTATCCGGTAAGCGGCAGGGTCGGAACAGGAGAGCGCACGAGGGAGCTTCCAGGG
GGAAACGCCTGGTATCTTTATAGTCCTGTCGGGTTTCGCCACCTCTGACTTGAGCGTCGATTTTTGTGAT
GCTCGTCAGGGGGGCGGAGCCTATGGAAAAACGCCAGCAACGCGGCCTTTTTACGGTTCCTGGCCTTTTG
CTGGCCTTTTGCTCACATGTTCTTTCCTGCGTTATCCCCTGATTCTGTGGATAACCGTATTACCGCCATG
CATTAGTTATTACTAGCGCTACCGGACTCAGATCTCGAGCTGGCCCTCCCCACGCGGGCGTCCCCGACTC
CCGCGCGCGCTCAGGCTCCCAGTTGGGAACCAAGGAGGGGGAGGATGGGGGGGGGGGTGTGCGCCGACCC
GGAAACGCCATATAAGGAGCAGGAAGGATCCCCCGCCGGAACAGACCTTATTTGGGCAGCGCCTTATATG
GAGTGGCCCAATATGGCCCTGCCGCTTCCGGCTCTGGGAGGAGGGGCGAGCGGGGGTTGGGGCGGGGGCA
AGCTGGGAACTCCAGGCGCCTGGCCCGGGAGGCCACTGCTGCTGTTCCAATACTAGGCTTTCCAGGAGCC
TGAGCGCTCGCGATGCCGGAGCGGGTCGCAGGGTGGAGGTGCCCACCACTCTTGGATGGGAGGGCTTCAC
GTCACTCCGGGTCCTCCCGGCCGGTCCTTCCATATTAGGGCTTCCTGCTTCCCATATATGGCCATGTACG
TCACGGCGGAGGCGGGCCCGTGCTGTTCCAGACCCTTGAAATAGAGGCCGATTCGGGGAGTCGCACCGGT
CGCCACCATGAGCGAGCTGATCAAGGAGAACATGCACATGAAGCTGTACATGGAGGGCACCGTGAACAAC
CACCACTTCAAGTGCACATCCGAGGGCGAAGGCAAGCCCTACGAGGGCACCCAGACCATGAAGATCAAGG
TGGTCGAGGGCGGCCCTCTCCCCTTCGCCTTCGACATCCTGGCTACCAGCTTCATGTACGGCAGCAAAGC
CTTCATCAACCACACCCAGGGCATCCCCGACTTCTTTAAGCAGTCCTTCCCTGAGGGCTTCACATGGGAG
AGAATCACCACATACGAAGACGGGGGCGTGCTGACCGCTACCCAGGACACCAGCTTCCAGAACGGCTGCA
TCATCTACAACGTCAAGATCAACGGGGTGAACTTCCCATCCAACGGCCCTGTGATGCAGAAGAAAACACG
CGGCTGGGAGGCCAACACCGAGATGCTGTACCCCGCTGACGGCGGCCTGAGAGGCCACAGCCAGATGGCC
CTGAAGCTCGTGGGCGGGGGCTACCTGCACTGCTCCTTCAAGACCACATACAGATCCAAGAAACCCGCTA
AGAACCTCAAGATGCCCGGCTTCCACTTCGTGGACCACAGACTGGAAAGAATCAAGGAGGCCGACAAAGA
GACCTACGTCGAGCAGCACGAGATGGCTGTGGCCAAGTACTGCGACCTCCCTAGCAAACTGGGGCACAGA
TGATGCGGCCGCGACTCTAGATCATAATCAGCCATACCACATTTGTAGAGGTTTTACTTGCTTTAAAAAA
CCTCCCACACCTCCCCCTGAACCTGAAACATAAAATGAATGCAATTGTTGTTGTTAACTTGTTTATTGCA
GCTTATAATGGTTACAAATAAAGCAATAGCATCACAAATTTCACAAATAAAGCATTTTTTTCACTGCATT
CTAGTTGTGGTTTGTCCAAACTCATCAATGTATCTTAAGGCGTAAATTGTAAGCGTTAATATTTTGTTAA
AATTCGCGTTAAATTTTTGTTAAATCAGCTCATTTTTTAACCAATAGGCCGAAATCGGCAAAATCCCTTA
TAAATCAAAAGAATAGACCGAGATAGGGT
[37 nt withheld, positions 2340-2376]
AAAGAACGTGGACTCCAACGTCAAAGG
[49 nt withheld, positions 2404-2452]
T
[91 nt withheld, positions 2454-2544]
G
[124 nt withheld, positions 2546-2669]
CAGGTGGCACTTTTCGGGGAAATGTGCGCGGAACCCCTATTTGTTTATTTTTCTAAATACATTCAAATAT
GTATCCGCTCATGAGACAATAACCCTGATAAATGCTTCAATAATATTGAAAAAGGAAGAGTCCTGAGGCG
GAAAGAACCAGCTGTGGAATGTGTGTCAGTTAGGGTGTGGAAAGTCCCCAGGCTCCCCAGCAGGCAGAAG
TATGCAAAGCATGCATCTCAATTAGTCAGCAACCAGGTGTGGAAAGTCCCCAGGCTCCCCAGCAGGCAGA
AGTATGCAAAGCATGCATCTCAATTAGTCAGCAACCATAGTCCCGCCCCTAACTCCGCCCATCCCGCCCC
TAACTCCGCCCAGTTCCGCCCATTCTCCGCCCCATGGCTGACTAATTTTTTTTATTTATGCAGAGGCCGA
GGCCGCCTCGGCCTCTGAGCTATTCCAGAAGTAGTGAGGAGGCTTTTTTGGAGGCCTAGGCTTTTGCAAA
GATCGATCAAGAGACAGGATGAGGATCGTTTCGCATGATTGAACAAGATGGATTGCACGCAGGTTCTCCG
GCCGCTTGGGTGGAGAGGCTATTCGGCTATGACTGGGCACAACAGACAATCGGCTGCTCTGATGCCGCCG
TGTTCCGGCTGTCAGCGCAGGGGCGCCCGGTTCTTTTTGTCAAGACCGACCTGTCCGGTGCCCTGAATGA
ACTGCAAGACGAGGCAGCGCGGCTATCGTGGCTGGCCACGACGGGCGTTCCTTGCGCAGCTGTGCTCGAC
GTTGTCACTGAAGCGGGAAGGGACTGGCTGCTATTGGGCGAAGTGCCGGGGCAGGATCTCCTGTCATCTC
ACCTTGCTCCTGCCGAGAAAGTATCCATCATGGCTGATGCAATGCGGCGGCTGCATACGCTTGATCCGGC
TACCTGCCCATTCGACCACCAAGCGAAACATCGCATCGAGCGAGCACGTACTCGGATGGAAGCCGGTCTT
GTCGATCAGGATGATCTGGACGAAGAGCATCAGGGGCTCGCGCCAGCCGAACTGTTCGCCAGGCTCAAGG
CGAGCATGCCCGACGGCGAGGATCTCGTCGTGACCCATGGCGATGCCTGCTTGCCGAATATCATGGTGGA
AAATGGCCGCTTTTCTGGATTCATCGACTGTGGCCGGCTGGGTGTGGCGGACCGCTATCAGGACATAGCG
TTGGCTACCCGTGATATTGCTGAAGAGCTTGGCGGCGAATGGGCTGACCGCTTCCTCGTGCTTTACGGTA
TCGCCGCTCCCGATTCGCAGCGCATCGCCTTCTATCGCCTTCTTGACGAGTTCTTCTGAGCGGGACTCTG
GGGTTCGAAATGACCGACCAAGCGACGCCCAACCTGCCATCACGAGATTTCGATTCCACCGCCGCCTTCT
ATGAAAGGTTGGGCTTCGGAATCGTTTTCCGGGACGCCGGCTGGATGATCCTCCAGCGCGGGGATCTCAT
GCTGGAGTTCTTCGCCCACCCTAGGGGGAGGCTAACTGAAACACGGAAGGAGACAATACCGGAAGGAACC
CGCGCTATGACGGCAATAAAAAGACAGAATAAAACGCACGGTGTTGGGTCGTTTGTTCATAAACGCGGGG
TTCGGTCCCAGGGCTGGCACTCTGTCGATACCCCACCGAGACCCCATTGGGGCCAATACGCCCGCGTTTC
TTCCTTTTCCCCACCCCACCCCCCAAGTTCGGGTGAAGGCCCAGGGCTCGCAGCCAACGTCGGGGCGGCA
GGCCCTGCCATAGCCTCAGGTTACTCATATATACTTTAGATTGATTTAAAACTTCATTTTTAATTTAAAA
GGATCTAGGTGAAGATCCTTTTTGATAATCTCATGACCAAAATCCCTTAACGTGAGTTTTCGTTCCACTG
AGCGTCAGACCCCGTAGAAAAGATCAAAGGATCTTC
Features (pLannotate 1.2.2; 12 found; start..end, strand, type, name):
      1..589     +  rep_origin     ori: high-copy-number ColE1/pMB1/pBR322/pUC origin of replication
    713..741     +  misc_feature   MCS (fragment): multiple cloning site
   1268..1963    +  CDS            TurboRFP: red fluorescent protein from Entacmaea quadricolor mammalian codon-optimized
   1980..2063    +  CDS            large T antigen (fragment): large T antigen from SV40 (simian virus 40)
   2086..2207    +  polyA_signal   SV40 poly(A) signal: SV40 polyadenylation signal
   2241..2669    -  rep_origin     f1 ori (sequence partly withheld): f1 bacteriophage origin of replication; arrow indicates direction of (+) strand synthesis
   2696..2800    +  promoter       AmpR promoter: bla
   2802..3159    +  promoter       SV40 promoter: SV40 enhancer and early promoter
   3194..3988    +  CDS            NeoR/KanR: aminoglycoside phosphotransferase from Tn5; aph(3')-II (or nptII); confers resistance to neomycin, kanamycin, and G418 (Geneticin®)
   4009..4161    +  CDS            ble (fragment): BLE_KLEPN - Experimental evidence at protein level: Swiss-Prot protein existence level 1. Binding protein with a strong affinity to the bleomycin family of antibiotics. Binds to CL990; an antimitotic-antibiotic compound. From Klebsiella pneumoniae.
   4220..4267    +  polyA_signal   HSV TK poly(A) signal: herpes simplex virus thymidine kinase polyadenylation signal (Cole and Stacy, 1985)
   4358..4374    -  polyA_signal   bGH poly(A) signal (fragment): bovine growth hormone polyadenylation signal
