[The description below was written by a language model from this plasmid's Addgene catalogue record, the feature table of its GenBank file and pLannotate feature annotations shown in this document.]
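Description:
EGR-1 TurboRFP is a mammalian reporter plasmid in which a 527 bp fragment of the mouse Egr1 (early growth response 1) promoter has been placed into Evrogen's pTurboRFP-PRL, a backbone whose reporter has no annotated promoter of its own. The promoter fragment is not itself annotated in the full-sequence feature table. It presumably occupies the unannotated gap of about 500 bp between the residual multiple cloning site and the TurboRFP coding sequence. TurboRFP is a mammalian codon-optimised red fluorescent protein derived from Entacmaea quadricolor. Although the catalogue lists it as a C-terminal tag, it acts here as a transcriptional reporter rather than a fusion partner. Its transcript is terminated by an SV40 poly(A) signal, and the short "large T antigen" hit just upstream of that signal is probably part of the same SV40-derived 3' region.

The plasmid replicates at high copy in E. coli from a pUC-type ColE1 origin and also carries an f1 origin. A single NeoR/KanR (aph(3')-II) gene, followed by an HSV TK poly(A) signal, provides both selections. A bacterial bla-type promoter drives it for kanamycin resistance, and the SV40 enhancer/early promoter drives it in mammalian cells for G418 selection of stable lines. The small ble and bGH poly(A) fragments appear to be incidental partial matches.

The stated purpose is a fluid shear stress-inducible red reporter. Cells carrying it serve as living sensors that report shear exposure in microfluidic devices. The sequenced record (4,595 nt) is slightly shorter than the listed total of 4,654 bp. The separate 527 bp GenBank record matches the listed insert size, so it evidently covers only the insert. Its single "WELQut site" annotation lies in promoter DNA and is likely spurious.
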