Addgene plasmid #52306: EGR-1 TurboRFP
Purpose: Fluid Shear Stress inducible Red Fluorescent Protein for mammalian expression
Depositing lab: Joel Voldman. Depositing organization: Massachusetts Institute of Technology. Publication: A cell-based sensor of fluid shear stress for microfluidics. Varma S, Voldman J. Lab Chip. 2015 Feb 4. 10.1039/c4lc01369g PubMed 25648195.
Backbone
  Vector backbone: pTurboRFP-PRL
  Backbone manufacturer: Evrogen
  Backbone size w/o insert (bp): 4127
  Total vector size (bp): 4654
  Vector type: Mammalian Expression
  Selectable markers: Neomycin (select with G418)
Growth in bacteria
  Bacterial resistance: Kanamycin, 50 μg/mL
  Growth temperature: 37°C
  Growth strain: DH5alpha
  Copy number: High Copy
Gene/Insert
  Gene/Insert name: EGR-1 Promoter
  Species: M. musculus (mouse)
  Insert size (bp): 527
  Entrez Gene: Egr1 (a.k.a. A530045N19Rik, ETR103, Egr-1, Krox-1, Krox-24, Krox24, NGF1-A, NGFI-A, NGFIA, TIS8, Zenk, Zfp-6, Zif268, egr)
  Tag / fusion protein: TurboRFP (C terminal on backbone)
Terms and licenses: Academic/Nonprofit Terms; Industry Terms: Not Available to Industry
How to cite: EGR-1 TurboRFP was a gift from Joel Voldman (Addgene plasmid # 52306 ; http://n2t.net/addgene:52306 ; RRID:Addgene_52306)
