LOCUS       Exported 527 bp ds-DNA linear SYN 19-MAY-2021
DEFINITION  Fluid Shear Stress inducible Red Fluorescent Protein for mammalian
            expression.
ACCESSION   .
VERSION     .
KEYWORDS    EGR-1 TurboRFP
SOURCE      synthetic DNA construct
  ORGANISM  synthetic DNA construct
REFERENCE   1 (bases 1 to 527)
  AUTHORS   Varma S, Voldman J
  TITLE     A cell-based sensor of fluid shear stress for microfluidics.
  JOURNAL   Lab Chip. 2015 Feb 4.
  PUBMED    25648195
REFERENCE   2 (bases 1 to 527)
  AUTHORS   .
  TITLE     Direct Submission
  JOURNAL   Exported May 19, 2021 from SnapGene Server 1.1.58
            http://www.snapgene.com
FEATURES             Location/Qualifiers
     source          1..527
                     /organism="synthetic DNA construct"
                     /mol_type="other DNA"
     CDS             251..262
                     /codon_start=1
                     /product="WELQut protease recognition and cleavage site"
                     /label=WELQut site
                     /translation="WELQ"
ORIGIN
        1 ctcgagctgg ccctccccac gcgggcgtcc ccgactcccg cgcgcgctca ggctcccagt
       61 tgggaaccaa ggagggggag gatggggggg ggggtgtgcg ccgacccgga aacgccatat
      121 aaggagcagg aaggatcccc cgccggaaca gaccttattt gggcagcgcc ttatatggag
      181 tggcccaata tggccctgcc gcttccggct ctgggaggag gggcgagcgg gggttggggc
      241 gggggcaagc tgggaactcc aggcgcctgg cccgggaggc cactgctgct gttccaatac
      301 taggctttcc aggagcctga gcgctcgcga tgccggagcg ggtcgcaggg tggaggtgcc
      361 caccactctt ggatgggagg gcttcacgtc actccgggtc ctcccggccg gtccttccat
      421 attagggctt cctgcttccc atatatggcc atgtacgtca cggcggaggc gggcccgtgc
      481 tgttccagac ccttgaaata gaggccgatt cggggagtcg caccggt
//
