>Addgene plasmid #52306 | EGR-1 TurboRFP | addgene partial sequence | sequence record 89332 | pBR322ori-F 5'-GGGAAACGCCTGGTATCTTT-3'
GGGTTTCGCCACCTCTGACTTGAGCGTCGATTTTTGTGATGCTCGTCAGGGGGGCGGAGCCTATGGAAAA
ACGCCAGCAACGCGGCCTTTTTACGGTTCCTGGCCTTTTGCTGGCCTTTTGCTCACATGTTCTTTCCTGC
GTTATCCCCTGATTCTGTGGATAACCGTATTACCGCCATGCATTAGTTATTACTAGCGCTACCGGACTCA
GATCTCGAGCTGGCCCTCCCCACGCGGGCGTCCCCGACTCCCGCGCGCGCTCAGGCTCCCAGTTGGGAAC
CAAGGAGGGGGAGGATGGGGGGGGGGGTGTGCGCCGACCCGGAAACGCCATATAAGGAGCAGGAAGGATC
CCCCGCCGGAACAGACCTTATTTGGGCAGCGCCTTATATGGAGTGGCCCAATATGGCCCTGCCGCTTCCG
GCTCTGGGAGGAGGGGCGAGCGGGGGTTGGGGCGGGGGCAAGCTGGGAACTCCAGGCGCCTGGCCCGGGA
GGCCACTGCTGCTGTTCCAATACTAGGCTTTCCAGGAGCCTGAGCGCTCGCGATGCCGGAGCGGGTCGCA
GGGTGGAGGTGCCCACCACTCTTGGATGGGAGGGCTTCACGTCACTCCGGGTCCTCCCGGCCGGTCCTTC
CATATTAGGGCTTCCTGCTTCCCATATATGGCCATGTACGTCACGGCGGAGGCGGGCCCGTGCTGTTCCA
GACCCTTGAAATAGAGGCCGATTCGGGGAGTCGCACCGGTCGCCACCATGAGCGAGCTGATCAAGGAGAA
CATGCACATGAAGCTGTACATGGAGGGCACCGTGAACAACCACCACTTCAAGTGCACATCCGAGGGCGAA
GGCAAGCCCTACGAGGGCACCCAGACCATGAAGATCAAGGTGGTCGAGGGCGGCCCTCTCCCCTTCGCCT
TCGACATCCTGGCTACCAGCTTCATGTACGGCAGCAAAGCCTTCATCAACCACACCCAGGGCATCCCCGA
CTTCTTTAAGCAGTCCTTCCCTGAGGGCTTCACATGGGAGA
