>Addgene plasmid #52306 | EGR-1 TurboRFP | addgene partial sequence | sequence record 89333 | SV40pA-R 5'-GAAATTTGTGATGCTATTGC-3'
TTATAAGCTGCAATAAACAAGTTAACAACAACAATTGCATTCATTTTATGTTTCAGGTTCAGGGGGAGGT
GTGGGAGGTTTTTTAAAGCAAGTAAAACCTCTACAAATGTGGTATGGCTGATTATGATCTAGAGTCGCGG
CCGCATCATCTGTGCCCCAGTTTGCTAGGGAGGTCGCAGTACTTGGCCACAGCCATCTCGTGCTGCTCGA
CGTAGGTCTCTTTGTCGGCCTCCTTGATTCTTTCCAGTCTGTGGTCCACGAAGTGGAAGCCGGGCATCTT
GAGGTTCTTAGCGGGTTTCTTGGATCTGTATGTGGTCTTGAAGGAGCAGTGCAGGTAGCCCCCGCCCACG
AGCTTCAGGGCCATCTGGCTGTGGCCTCTCAGGCCGCCGTCAGCGGGGTACAGCATCTCGGTGTTGGCCT
CCCAGCCGCGTGTTTTCTTCTGCATCACAGGGCCGTTGGATGGGAAGTTCACCCCGTTGATCTTGACGTT
GTAGATGATGCAGCCGTTCTGGAAGCTGGTGTCCTGGGTAGCGGTCAGCACGCCCCCGTCTTCGTATGTG
GTGATTCTCTCCCATGTGAAGCCCTCAGGGAAGGACTGCTTAAAGAAGTCGGGGATGCCCTGGGTGTGGT
TGATGAAGGCTTTGCTGCCGTACATGAAGCTGGTAGCCAGGATGTCGAAGGCGAAGGGGAGAGGGCCGCC
CTCGACCACCTTGATCTTCATGGTCTGGGTGCCCTCGTAGGGCTTGCCTTCGCCCTCGGATGTGCACTTG
AAGTGGTGGTTGTTCACGGTGCCCTCCATGTACAGCTTCATGTGCATGTTCTCCTTGATCAGCTCGCTCA
TGGTGGCGACCGGTGCGACTCCCCGAATCGGCCTCTATTTCAAGGGTCTGGAACAGCACGGGCCCGCCTC
CGCCGTGACGTACATGGCCATATATGGGAAGCAGGAAGCCCTAATATGGAAGGACCGGCCGGGAGGACCC
GGAGTGACGTGAAGCCCTCCCATCCAAGAGTGGTGGGCACCTCCACCCTGCGACCCGCTCCGGCATCG
